>Addgene plasmid #169607 | pVH663 | addgene full sequence | sequence record 365601 | Addgene NGS Result
TTACCAATGCTTAATCAGTGAGGCACCTATCTCAGCGATCTGTCTATTTCGTTCATCCATAGTTGCCTGA
CTCCCCGTCGTGTAGATAACTACGATACGGGAGGGCTTACCATCTGGCCCCAGTGCTGCAATGATACCGC
GGCTCCCACGCTCACCGGCTCCAGATTTATCAGCAATAAACCAGCCAGCCGGAAGGGCCGAGCGCAGAAG
TGGTCCTGCAACTTTATCCGCCTCCATCCAGTCTATTAATTGTTGCCGGGAAGCTAGAGTAAGTAGTTCG
CCAGTTAATAGTTTGCGCAACGTTGTTGCCATTGCTACAGGCATCGTGGTGTCACGCTCGTCGTTTGGTA
TGGCTTCATTCAGCTCCGGTTCCCAACGATCAAGGCGAGTTACATGATCCCCCATGTTGTGCAAAAAAGC
GGTTAGCTCCTTCGGTCCTCCGATCGTTGTCAGAAGTAAGTTGGCCGCAGTGTTATCACTCATGGTTATG
GCAGCACTGCATAATTCTCTTACTGTCATGCCATCCGTAAGATGCTTTTCTGTGACTGGTGAGTACTCAA
CCAAGTCATTCTGAGAATAGTGTATGCGGCGACCGAGTTGCTCTTGCCCGGCGTCAATACGGGATAATAC
CGCGCCACATAGCAGAACTTTAAAAGTGCTCATCATTGGAAAACGTTCTTCGGGGCGAAAACTCTCAAGG
ATCTTACCGCTGTTGAGATCCAGTTCGATGTAACCCACTCGTGCACCCAACTGATCTTCAGCATCTTTTA
CTTTCACCAGCGTTTCTGGGTGAGCAAAAACAGGAAGGCAAAATGCCGCAAAAAAGGGAATAAGGGCGAC
ACGGAAATGTTGAATACTCATACTCTTCCTTTTTCAATATTATTGAAGCATTTATCAGGGTTATTGTCTC
ATGAGCGGATACATATTTGAATGTATTTAGAAAAATAAACAAATAGGGGTTCCGCGCACATTTCCCCGAA
AAGTGCCACCTGACGTCTAAGAAACCAAGATCTCCACGCGTCCGTACACGCCTAAAGCATATACGTTCTC
TATCACTGATAGGGAGTAAACTGGATATACGTTCTCTATCACTGATAGGGAGTAAACTGTAGATACGTTC
TCTATCACTGATAGGGAGTAAACTGGTCATACGTTCTCTATCACTGATAGGGAGTAAACTCCTTATACGT
TCTCTATCACTGATAGGGAGTAAAGTCTGCATACGTTCTCTATCACTGATAGGGAGTAAACTCTTCATAC
GTTCTCTATCACTGATAGGGAGTAAACTCGAGTATGTCGAGGTGGCGTGTACGGTGGGAGGCCTATATAA
GCAGAGCTCGTTTAGTGAACCGTCAGATCGCGAGCTCTCTGGCTAACTAGAGAACCCACTGCTTACTGGC
TTATCGAAATTAATACGACTCACTATAGGGAGACCCAAGCTGTTCGAAGCGGAATTCACCATGACTAGTT
GGCTGTGGCTGGTGCTGCTGCTGCTGTGCCTGGCCGGCAACGTGCAGGCCGCTAGTATCATCCCCGTGGA
GGAGGAGAACCCCGACTTCTGGAACAGAGAGGCCGCCGAGGCCCTGGGCGCCGCCAAGAAGCTGCAGCCC
GCCCAGACCGCCGCCAAGAACCTGATCATCTTCCTGGGCGACGGCATGGGCGTGAGCACCGTGACCGCCG
CCAGAATCCTGAAGGGCCAGAAGAAGGACAAGCTGGGCCCCGAGATCCCCCTGGCCATGGACAGATTCCC
CTACGTGGCCCTGAGCAAGACCTACAACGTGGACAAGCACGTGCCCGACAGCGGCGCCACCGCCACCGCC
TACCTGTGCGGCGTGAAGGGCAACTTCCAGACCATCGGCCTGAGCGCCGCCGCCAGATTCAACCAGTGCA
ACACCACCAGAGGCAACGAGGTGATCAGCGTGATGAACAGAGCCAAGAAGGCCGGCAAGAGCGTGGGCGT
GGTGACCACCACCAGAGTGCAGCACGCCAGCCCCGCCGGCACCTACGCCCACACCGTGAACAGAAACTGG
TACAGCGACGCCGACGTGCCCGCCAGCGCCAGACAGGAGGGCTGCCAGGACATCGCCACCCAGCTGATCA
GCAACATGGACATCGACGTGATCCTGGGCGGCGGCAGAAAGTACATGTTCAGAATGGGCACCCCCGACCC
CGAGTACCCCGACGACTACAGCCAGGGCGGCACCAGACTGGACGGCAAGAACCTGGTGCAGGAGTGGCTG
GCCAAGAGACAGGGCGCCAGATACGTGTGGAACAGAACCGAGCTGATGCAGGCCAGCCTGGACCCCAGCG
TGACCCACCTGATGGGCCTGTTCGAGCCCGGCGACATGAAGTACGAGATCCACAGAGACAGCACCCTGGA
CCCCAGCCTGATGGAGATGACCGAGGCCGCCCTGAGACTGCTGAGCAGAAACCCCAGAGGCTTCTTCCTG
TTCGTGGAGGGCGGCAGAATCGACCACGGCCACCACGAGAGCAGAGCCTACAGAGCCCTGACCGAGACCA
TCATGTTCGACGACGCCATCGAGAGAGCCGGCCAGCTGACCAGCGAGGAGGACACCCTGAGCCTGGTGAC
CGCCGACCACAGCCACGTGTTCAGCTTCGGCGGCTACCCCCTGAGAGGCAGCAGCATCTTCGGCCTGGCC
CCCGGCAAGGCCAGAGACAGAAAGGCCTACACCGTGCTGCTGTACGGCAACGGCCCCGGCTACGTGCTGA
AGGACGGCGCCAGACCCGACGTGACCGAGAGCGAGAGCGGCAGCCCCGAGTACAGACAGCAGAGCGCCGT
GCCCCTGGACGAGGAGACCCACGCCGGCGAGGACGTGGCCGTGTTCGCCAGAGGCCCCCAGGCCCACCTG
GTGCACGGCGTGCAGGAGCAGACCTTCATCGCCCACGTGATGGCCTTCGCCGCCTGCCTGGAGCCCTACA
CCGCCTGCGACCTGGCCCCCCCCGCCGGCACCACCGACGCCGCCCACCCCGGCTACAGCAGAGTGGGCGC
CGCCGGCAGATTCGAGCAGACCGCTAGTGGTGGTTCTGGTGGAAGCGGAGCTACTAACTTCAGCCTGCTG
AAGCAGGCTGGTGACGTGGAGGAGAACCCTGGACCTGCTAGTGCGCGTAAGGTCGATCTCACCTCCTGCG
ATCGCGAGCCGATCCACATCCCCGGCAGCATTCAGCCGTGCGGCTGCCTGCTTGCCTGCGACGCGCAGGC
GGTGCGGATCACGCGCATTACGGAAAATGCCGGCGCGTTCTTTGGACGCGAAACTCCGCGGGTCGGTGAG
CTACTCGCCGATTACTTCGGCGAGACCGAAGCCCATGCGCTGCGCAACGCACTGGCGCAGTCCTCCGATC
CAAAGCGACCGGCGCTGATCTTCGGTTGGCGCGACGGCCTGACCGGCCGCACCTTCGACATCTCACTGCA
TCGCCATGACGGTACATCGATCATCGAGTTCGAGCCTGCGGCGGCCGAACAGGCCGACAATCCGCTGCGG
CTGACGCGGCAGATCATCGCGCGCACCAAAGAACTGAAGTCGCTCGAAGAGATGGCCGCACGGGTGCCGC
GCTATCTGCAGGCGATGCTCGGCTATCACCGCGTGATGTTGTACCGCTTCGCGGACGACGGCTCCGGGAT
GGTGATCGGCGAGGCGAAGCGCAGCGACCTCGAGAGCTTTCTCGGTCAGCACTTTCCGGCGTCGCTGGTC
CCGCAGCAGGCGCGGCTACTGTACTTGAAGAACGCGATCCGCGTGGTCTCGGATTCGCGCGGCATCAGCA
GCCGGATCGTGCCCGAGCACGACGCCTCCGGCGCCGCGCTCGATCTGTCGTTCGCGCACCTGCGCAGCAT
CTCGCCCTGCCATCTCGAATTTCTGCGGAACATGGGCGTCAGCGCCTCGATGTCGCTGTCGATCATCATT
GACGGCACGCTATGGGGATTGATCATCTGTCATCATTACGAGCCGCGTGCCGTGCCGATGGCGCAGCGCG
TCGCGGCCGAAATGTTCGCCGACTTCTTATCGCTGCACTTCACCGCCGCCCACCACCAACGCGCTAGCGG
ATCCACCGGTGTCTAGAAAGCTTTGAGGCCGGCCTGCAGGCCCGCTGATCAGCCTCGACTGTGCCTTCTA
GTTGCCAGCCATCTGTTGTTTGCCCCTCCCCCGTGCCTTCCTTGACCCTGGAAGGTGCCACTCCCACTGT
CCTTTCCTAATAAAATGAGGAAATTGCATCGCATTGTCTGAGTAGGTGTCATTCTATTCTGGGGGGTGGG
GTGGGGCAGGACAGCAAGGGGGAGGATTGGGAAGACAATAGCAGGCATGCTGGGGATGCGGTGGGCTCTA
TGGTAGCTTAGGAGGCGGAAAGAACCAGCGCGTGGTACCCTCGAGCTACCGGGTAGGGGAGGCGCTTTTC
CCAAGGCAGTCTGGAGCATGCGCTTTAGCAGCCCCGCTGGGCACTTGGCGCTACACAAGTGGCCTCTGGC
CTCGCACACATTCCACATCCACCGGTAGGCGCCAACCGGCTCCGTTCTTTGGTGGCCCCTTCGCGCCACC
TTCTACTCCTCCCCTAGTCAGGAAGTTCCCCCCCGCCCCGCAGCTCGCGTCGTGCAGGACGTGACAAATG
GAAGTAGCACGTCTCAGTAGTCTCGTGCAGATGGACAGCACCGCTGAGCAATGGAAGCGGGTAGGCCTTT
GGGGCAGCGGCCAATAGCAGCTTTGCTCCTTCGCTTTCTGGGCTCAGAGGCTGGGAAGGGGTGGGTCCGG
GGGCGGGCTCAGGGGCGGGCTCAGGGGCGGGGCGGGCGCCCGAAGGTCCTCCGGAGGCCCGGCATTCTGC
ACGCTTCAAAAGCGCACGTCTGCCGCGCTGTTCTCCTCTTCCTCATCTCCGGGCCTTTCGACCTCCAGCC
CGAGCTCGGTATAGGTTCGAAGCGGAATTCACCATGACTAGTTCCAGATTAGATAAAAGTAAAGTGATTA
ACAGCGCATTAGAGCTGCTTAATGAGGTCGGAATCGAAGGTTTAACAACCCGTAAACTCGCCCAGAAGCT
AGGTGTAGAGCAGCCTACATTGTATTGGCATGTAAAAAATAAGCGGGCTTTGCTCGACGCCTTAGCCATT
GAGATGTTAGATAGGCACCATACTCACTTTTGCCCTTTAGAAGGGGAAAGCTGGCAAGATTTTTTACGTA
ATAACGCTAAAAGTTTTAGATGTGCTTTACTAAGTCATCGCGATGGAGCAAAAGTACATTTAGGTACACG
GCCTACAGAAAAACAGTATGAAACTCTCGAAAATCAATTAGCCTTTTTATGCCAACAAGGTTTTTCACTA
GAGAATGCATTATATGCACTCAGCGCTGTGGGGCATTTTACTTTAGGTTGCGTATTGGAAGATCAAGAGC
ATCAAGTCGCTAAAGAAGAAAGGGAAACACCTACTACTGATAGTATGCCGCCATTATTACGACAAGCTAT
CGAATTATTTGATCACCAAGGTGCAGAGCCAGCCTTCTTATTCGGCCTTGAATTGATCATATGCGGATTA
GAAAAACAACTTAAATGTGAAAGTGGGTCCGCGTACAGCCGCGCGCGTACGAAAAACAATTACGGGTCTA
CCATCGAGGGCCTGCTCGATCTCCCGGACGACGACGCCCCCGAAGAGGCGGGGCTGGCGGCTCCGCGCCT
GTCCTTTCTCCCCGCGGGACACACGCGCAGACTGTCGACGGCCCCCCCGACCGATGTCAGCCTGGGGGAC
GAGCTCCACTTAGACGGCGAGGACGTGGCGATGGCGCATGCCGACGCGCTAGACGATTTCGATCTGGACA
TGTTGGGGGACGGGGATTCCCCGGGTCCGGGATTTACCCCCCACGACTCCGCCCCCTACGGCGCTCTGGA
TATGGCCGACTTCGAGTTTGAGCAGATGTTTACCGATGCCCTTGGAATTGACGAGTACGGTGGGGCTAGT
GCTAGCGGATCCACCGGTGTCTAGAAAGCTATACAGGTGCACCGCTTTATAATAAAACTGATACAGAGAA
CGTTATCATGTGTGTTGGTTTTTTTTGTGTGTGCGGTTTAAGGGAGCCTCGGTCATAGCTGTTTCCTGTG
TAAAACGACGGCCAGCGCGTGGTACCCTCGAGCTACCGGGTAGGGGAGGCGCTTTTCCCAAGGCAGTCTG
GAGCATGCGCTTTAGCAGCCCCGCTGGGCACTTGGCGCTACACAAGTGGCCTCTGGCCTCGCACACATTC
CACATCCACCGGTAGGCGCCAACCGGCTCCGTTCTTTGGTGGCCCCTTCGCGCCACCTTCTACTCCTCCC
CTAGTCAGGAAGTTCCCCCCCGCCCCGCAGCTCGCGTCGTGCAGGACGTGACAAATGGAAGTAGCACGTC
TCAGTAGTCTCGTGCAGATGGACAGCACCGCTGAGCAATGGAAGCGGGTAGGCCTTTGGGGCAGCGGCCA
ATAGCAGCTTTGCTCCTTCGCTTTCTGGGCTCAGAGGCTGGGAAGGGGTGGGTCCGGGGGCGGGCTCAGG
GGCGGGCTCAGGGGCGGGGCGGGCGCCCGAAGGTCCTCCGGAGGCCCGGCATTCTGCACGCTTCAAAAGC
GCACGTCTGCCGCGCTGTTCTCCTCTTCCTCATCTCCGGGCCTTTCGACCTCCAGCCCGAGCTCGGTATA
GGTTCGAAGCGGAATTCACCATGACTAGTGGTGGTTCTGGTGTGAGCAAAGGCGAAGAGCTGTTCACCGG
CGTGGTGCCCATCCTGGTGGAGCTGGACGGCGACGTGAACGGCCACAAGTTCAGCGTGAGCGGCGAGGGC
GAGGGCGACGCCACCTACGGCAAGCTGACCCTGAAGCTGCTGTGCACCACCGGCAAGCTGCCCGTGCCCT
GGCCCACCCTGGTGACCACCCTGGGCTACGGCGTGCAGTGCTTCGCCCGGTACCCCGACCACATGAAGCA
GCACGACTTCTTCAAGAGCGCCATGCCCGAGGGCTACGTGCAGGAGCGGACCATCTTCTTCAAGGACGAC
GGCAACTACAAGACCCGGGCCGAGGTGAAGTTCGAGGGCGACACCCTGGTGAACCGGATCGAGCTGAAGG
GCATCGACTTCAAGGAGGACGGCAACATCCTGGGCCACAAGCTGGAGTACAACTACAACAGCCACAACGT
GTACATCACCGCCGACAAGCAGAAGAACGGCATCAAGGCCAACTTCAAGATCCGGCACAACATCGAGGAC
GGCGGCGTGCAGCTGGCCGACCACTACCAGCAGAACACCCCCATCGGCGACGGCCCCGTGCTGCTGCCCG
ACAACCACTACCTGAGCTACCAGAGCGCCCTGTTCAAGGACCCCAACGAGAAGCGGGACCACATGGTGCT
GCTGGAGTTCCTGACCGCCGCCGGCATCACCGAGGGCATGGACGAGCTGTACAAGGCTAGCGGATCCACC
GGTGTCTAGAAAGCTCAGAAATTATGAGAGCGTTTAATAAAGTATTGACTATGGTTGACAAAACGTGTGT
TGGAGTTTTTTGTGTGCTTTGTCATCAACTGAGCCAGTAGGTCGAGGGTGCCTAATGAGTGAGCTAACTC
ACATTAATTGCGTTGCGCTCACTGCCCGCTTTCCAGTCGGGAAACCTGTCGTGCCAGCTGCATTAATGAA
TCGGCCAACGCGCGGGGAGAGGCGGTTTGCGTATTGGGCGCTCTTCCGCTTCCTCGCTCACTGACTCGCT
GCGCTCGGTCGTTCGGCTGCGGCGAGCGGTATCAGCTCACTCAAAGGCGGTAATACGGTTATCCACAGAA
TCAGGGGATAACGCAGGAAAGAACATGTGAGCAAAAGGCCAGCAAAAGGCCAGGAACCGTAAAAAGGCCG
CGTTGCTGGCGTTTTTCCATAGGCTCCGCCCCCCTGACGAGCATCACAAAAATCGACGCTCAAGTCAGAG
GTGGCGAAACCCGACAGGACTATAAAGATACCAGGCGTTTCCCCCTGGAAGCTCCCTCGTGCGCTCTCCT
GTTCCGACCCTGCCGCTTACCGGATACCTGTCCGCCTTTCTCCCTTCGGGAAGCGTGGCGCTTTCTCATA
GCTCACGCTGTAGGTATCTCAGTTCGGTGTAGGTCGTTCGCTCCAAGCTGGGCTGTGTGCACGAACCCCC
CGTTCAGCCCGACCGCTGCGCCTTATCCGGTAACTATCGTCTTGAGTCCAACCCGGTAAGACACGACTTA
TCGCCACTGGCAGCAGCCACTGGTAACAGGATTAGCAGAGCGAGGTATGTAGGCGGTGCTACAGAGTTCT
TGAAGTGGTGGCCTAACTACGGCTACACTAGAAGAACAGTATTTGGTATCTGCGCTCTGCTGAAGCCAGT
TACCTTCGGAAAAAGAGTTGGTAGCTCTTGATCCGGCAAACAAACCACCGCTGGTAGCGGTGGTTTTTTT
GTTTGCAAGCAGCAGATTACGCGCAGAAAAAAAGGATCTCAAGAAGATCCTTTGATCTTTTCTACGGGGA
TTATCAAAAAGGATCTTCACCTAGATCCTTTTAAATTAAAAATGAAGTTTTAAATCAATCTAAAGTATAT
ATGAGTAAACTTGGTCTGACAG
Features (pLannotate 1.2.2; 19 found; start..end, strand, type, name):
      1..861     -  CDS            AmpR: β-lactamase; bla; confers resistance to ampicillin, carbenicillin, and related antibiotics
    862..966     -  promoter       AmpR promoter: bla
   1022..1361    -  promoter       TRE3G BI promoter (fragment): 3rd-generation Tet-responsive bidirectional promoter that can be activated by binding of Tet-On® 3G
   1362..1395    +  LTR            5' LTR (truncated) (fragment): truncated 5' long terminal repeat (LTR) from HIV-1
   1411..1429    +  promoter       T7 promoter: promoter for bacteriophage T7 RNA polymerase
   1527..3011    +  CDS            ALPP (fragment): PPB1_HUMAN - Also known as PLAP. Experimental evidence at protein level: Swiss-Prot protein existence level 1. From Homo sapiens (Human).
   3123..4052    +  CDS            iRFP670: iRFP670 is a basic (constitutively fluorescent) near ir fluorescent protein published in 2013, derived from Rhodopseudomonas palustris CGA009. It has low acid sensitivity. It requires the cofactor biliverdin for fluorescence.
   4119..4343    +  polyA_signal   bGH poly(A) signal: bovine growth hormone polyadenylation signal
   4352..4369    +  promoter       SV40 promoter (fragment): SV40 enhancer and early promoter
   4391..4890    +  promoter       PGK promoter: mouse phosphoglycerate kinase 1 promoter
   4946..5559    +  CDS            TetR (fragment): tetracycline repressor TetR; tetR from transposon Tn10; TetR binds to the tetracycline operator tetO to inhibit transcription. This inhibition can be relieved by adding tetracycline or doxycycline.
   5711..5944    +  CDS            VP16 AD: transcriptional activation domain of herpes simplex virus protein VP16 (Triezenberg et al., 1988; Cousens et al., 1989); UL48
   6028..6049    +  polyA_signal   poly(A) signal (fragment): synthetic polyadenylation signal
   6089..6105    -  CDS            lacZα (fragment): LacZα fragment of β-galactosidase; lacZ fragment
   6128..6627    +  promoter       PGK promoter: mouse phosphoglycerate kinase 1 promoter
   6692..7405    +  CDS            YPet: YPet is a basic (constitutively fluorescent) yellow fluorescent protein published in 2005, derived from Aequorea victoria. It has moderate acid sensitivity.
   7545..7566    -  protein_bind   CAP binding site: CAP binding activates transcription in the presence of cAMP. E. coli catabolite activator protein
   7579..7671    -  CDS            lacI (fragment): lac repressor; lacI; The lac repressor binds to the lac operator to inhibit transcription in E. coli. This inhibition can be relieved by adding lactose or isopropyl-β-D-thiogalactopyranoside (IPTG).
   7854..8442    -  rep_origin     ori: high-copy-number ColE1/pMB1/pBR322/pUC origin of replication
