[The description below was written by a language model from this plasmid's Addgene catalogue record and pLannotate feature annotations shown in this document.]
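Description:
pVH663 is a mammalian expression plasmid of about 8.6 kb built on pVH1002, a pUC57-derived backbone. It is described as a "Tier-2" vector of the VAMSyB modular plasmid architecture for mammalian synthetic biology. It is propagated in E. coli at high copy from a ColE1/pUC-type origin and selected with ampicillin through the β-lactamase gene. No mammalian selection marker is recorded, and none appears in the feature table.

The payload is a self-contained Tet-OFF system made of three transcription units in tandem on the same strand. In the first, a tetracycline-responsive promoter (seven tetO repeats fused to a minimal CMV promoter, which the automated annotation reports as a TRE3G fragment) drives human placental secreted alkaline phosphatase (SEAP). SEAP is linked through a P2A self-cleaving peptide to the near-infrared fluorescent protein iRFP670, which needs biliverdin as cofactor, and the unit ends with a bGH polyadenylation signal. In the second, a mouse PGK1 promoter constitutively expresses the transactivator tTA, annotated as TetR fused to the HSV VP16 activation domain, followed by a synthetic poly(A) signal. In the third, another mouse PGK1 promoter drives the yellow fluorescent protein YPet. A poly(A) is stated for this unit in the catalogue entry but was not picked up by the annotation.

tTA binds the tetO sites and activates SEAP and iRFP670 expression when tetracycline or doxycycline is absent, and adding the antibiotic switches the reporters off. This gives both a secreted enzymatic readout and a fluorescent readout. Constitutive YPet can plausibly serve as an internal marker of transfection. The short HIV LTR, T7, SV40, lacZα and lacI fragments in the table are likely linker or backbone remnants.
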