Addgene plasmid #169607: pVH663
Purpose: Tier-2 vector encoding PTetO7-driven SEAP-p2A-iRFP670, PmPGK1-driven tTA and PmPGK1-driven YPet expression (PTetO7-CMVmin-2-SEAP-p2A-iRFP670-pA::PmPGK1-tTA-pA::PmPGK1-YPet-pA).
Depositing lab: Martin Fussenegger. Depositing organization: ETH Zurich (Swiss Federal Institute of Technology). Publication: A versatile plasmid architecture for mammalian synthetic biology (VAMSyB). Haellman V, Strittmatter T, Bertschi A, Stucheli P, Fussenegger M. Metab Eng. 2021 Jul;66:41-50. doi: 10.1016/j.ymben.2021.04.003. Epub 2021 Apr 18. PubMed 33857582.
Backbone
  Vector backbone: pVH1002 (pUC57-based)
  Backbone size w/o insert (bp): 2689
  Vector type: Mammalian Expression
Growth in bacteria
  Bacterial resistance: Ampicillin, 100 μg/mL
  Growth temperature: 37°C
  Growth strain: DH5alpha
  Copy number: High Copy
Gene/Insert
  Gene/Insert name: tetracycline-controlled SEAP and iRFP expression, PPGK-driven tTA expression cassette and PPGK-driven YPet expression cassette (alt name: tetOFF)
  Species: H. sapiens (human); Synthetic
  Promoter: tetO7-PCMVmin / PPGK / PPGK
  Cloning method: Restriction Enzyme; 5′ cloning site Unknown (unknown if destroyed)
  Sequencing primers: 5′ AmpStart; 3′ CTGGCACGACAGGTTTCCCGACTGG
Terms and licenses: Academic/Nonprofit Terms; Industry Terms: Not Available to Industry
How to cite: pVH663 was a gift from Martin Fussenegger (Addgene plasmid # 169607 ; http://n2t.net/addgene:169607 ; RRID:Addgene_169607)
